>Addgene plasmid #11426 | pcDNA-HA-Nedd4/2795 | addgene full sequence | sequence record 194447 | Addgene NGS Result
GACGGATCGGGAGATCTCCCGATCCCCTATGGTGCACTCTCAGTACAATCTGCTCTGATGCCGCATAGTT
AAGCCAGTATCTGCTCCCTGCTTGTGTGTTGGAGGTCGCTGAGTAGTGCGCGAGCAAAATTTAAGCTACA
ACAAGGCAAGGCTTGACCGACAATTGCATGAAGAATCTGCTTAGGGTTAGGCGTTTTGCGCTGCTTCGCG
ATGTACGGGCCAGATATACGCGTTGACATTGATTATTGACTAGTTATTAATAGTAATCAATTACGGGGTC
ATTAGTTCATAGCCCATATATGGAGTTCCGCGTTACATAACTTACGGTAAATGGCCCGCCTGGCTGACCG
CCCAACGACCCCCGCCCATTGACGTCAATAATGACGTATGTTCCCATAGTAACGCCAATAGGGACTTTCC
ATTGACGTCAATGGGTGGAGTATTTACGGTAAACTGCCCACTTGGCAGTACATCAAGTGTATCATATGCC
AAGTACGCCCCCTATTGACGTCAATGACGGTAAATGGCCCGCCTGGCATTATGCCCAGTACATGACCTTA
TGGGACTTTCCTACTTGGCAGTACATCTACGTATTAGTCATCGCTATTACCATGGTGATGCGGTTTTGGC
AGTACATCAATGGGCGTGGATAGCGGTTTGACTCACGGGGATTTCCAAGTCTCCACCCCATTGACGTCAA
TGGGAGTTTGTTTTGGCACCAAAATCAACGGGACTTTCCAAAATGTCGTAACAACTCCGCCCCATTGACG
CAAATGGGCGGTAGGCGTGTACGGTGGGAGGTCTATATAAGCAGAGCTCTCTGGCTAACTAGAGAACCCA
CTGCTTACTGGCTTATCGAAATTAATACGACTCACTATAGGGAGACCCAAGCTGGCTAGCGTTTAAACGG
GCCCTCTAGACTCGAGCGGCCGCGCCACCATGGCCTACCCATACGACGTCCCAGACTACGCTGAGCTCGG
GAGTGGAATCCTTACCAGCGTGCAGACAAAAACTATCAAAAAGTCTTTGAATCCAAAATGGAATGAAGAA
ATACTGTTCAGGGTCCTTCCACAGCGACACCGCATTCTTTTCGAAGTGTTTGATGAAAATCGTTTGACAA
GAGATGATTTCCTAGGTCAAGTGGATGTCCCTCTCTATCCTTTACCGACTGAAAACCCAAGAATGGAGAG
ACCATATACATTTAAGGATTTTGTTCTTCATCCAAGAAGTCACAAATCAAGAGTTAAAGGTTATCTGAGA
TTAAAAATGACTTATTTACCTAAAAATGGCTCAGAAGATGAAAATGCAGACCAGGCTGAGGAGTTAGAGC
CTGGCTGGGTTGTTTTGGACCAACCAGATGCTGCCACTCATTTGCCGCATCCACCAGAACCCTCTCCCCT
ACCTCCAGGATGGGAAGAGAGGCAGGATGTCCTTGGAAGGACCTACTACGTAAACCATGAATCTAGAAGA
ACACAGTGGAAAAGGCCAAGCCCTGACGATGACCTCACGGATGAAGACAATGATGATATGCAGCTGCAAG
CGCAGCGAGCATTCACCACCAGGCGGCAGATATCGGAGGATGTGGATGGCCCTGACAACCGGGAGTCCCC
TGAGAATTGGGAAATCGTACGAGAAGATGAAAACACCGAGTATAGTGGTCAGGCTGTCCAGTCACCTCCA
TCGGGTCACATTGATGTGCAGACTCACCTTGCAGAAGAGTTTAATACCAGACTTGCCGTGTGTGGAAATC
CAGCCACCAGCCAGCCGGTTACCAGCTCAAATCATTCCAGCAGAGGAGGCAGCTTGCAGACCTGTATCTT
TGAGGAACAGCCTACACTTCCTGTGCTTTTGCCTACTTCATCTGGATTGCCACCAGGTTGGGAAGAAAAA
CAAGATGACAGAGGAAGATCATACTATGTAGACCACAACTCTAAAACCACCACATGGTCCAAGCCCACCA
TGCAGGATGATCCAAGATCGAAAATCCCTGCTCATCTGAGAGGAAAGACTGACTCCAATGACCTGGGACC
CTTACCTCCAGGCTGGGAAGAAAGAACCCACACAGATGGGCGAGTCTTCTTCATAAACCACAATATAAAG
AAGACCCAGTGGGAAGATCCTCGCCTGCAGAACGTGGCAATCACTGGACCAGCAGTGCCCTACTCCAGAG
ATTACAAGAGAAAGTACGAGTTCTTCAGAAGGAAGCTCAAGAAGCAGACTGACATTCCAAACAAATTTGA
AATGAAGCTTCGCCGCGCAAACATTCTGGAGGATTCTTACCGGAGGATTATGGGTGTGAAGAGAGCTGAC
TTGCTCAAGGCCAGACTCTGGATTGAGTTTGATGGTGAAAAGGGCCTTGACTATGGAGGGGTTGCCAGAG
AGTGGTTCTTCCTCATCTCGAAGGAAATGTTCAACCCTTACTACGGCCTGTTTGAATATTCTGCTACGGA
TAATTACACCCTACAGATAAATCCTAACTCGGGCTTGTGTAATGAAGATCACCTCTCATACTTCAAGTTC
ATTGGCCGTGTGGCTGGGATGGCAGTTTATCATGGCAAGCTGTTGGATGGGTTTTTCATCCGTCCGTTTT
ACAAGATGATGCTTCAGAAACTGATAACACTGCACGACATGGAGTCCGTGGATAGTGAATATTACAGTTC
TCTGCGATGGATTCTTGAAAATGACCCGACGGAGCTGGACCTGAGATTTATCATAGATGAAGAACTTTTT
GGACAGACACATCAGCACGAACTGAAAACCGGAGGATCAGAGATTGTTGTCACCAATAAGAACAAAAAGG
AGTATATCTACCTTGTAATACAATGGCGATTTGTGAACCGTATCCAGAAGCAAATGGCAGCTTTTAAAGA
GGGATTTTTTGAACTGATACCACAGGATCTCATCAAGATATTTGATGAAAATGAGCTAGAGCTTCTCATG
TGTGGTCTGGGAGATGTGAATGTGAACGACTGGCGGGAACACACAAAATACAAAAATGGCTACAGCATGA
ACCACCAGGTCATCCACTGGTTCTGGAAGGCTGTTTGGATGATGGATTCGGAAAAAAGAATACGCTTACT
TCAGTTTGTCACTGGCACATCCCGTGTGCCGATGAATGGGTTTGCTGAACTCTATGGCTCGAATGGACCA
CAATCCTTCACAGTGGAACAATGGGGCACCCCTGATAAGCTGCCAAGAGCACACACCTGCTTCAATCGCC
TGGACCTGCCACCCTACGAATCCTTTGACGAACTCTGGGATAAACTTCAGATGGCAATTGAGAACACACA
GGGCTTTGATGGCGTTGATTAGATTACAAAAAAAAACAAGCTGTGGTGTCTTGTACACCATAGTTTCTAA
GCAAAAGCAAAAACAAAATCACATTTTAACATTTTCCAGATAGTTTCTAAAAGATGGTCACTGGCTCTTC
CCACCGAGACCAGAGGACAGTTTATCCATGATTTAGCCACCACCATGCTGACCTGTTCACTTGTCCAGTT
ACTTTGTCCAGTTGTTGGGGTTCATGTGTACGGCAGGATGTGAGTCCTGTACGCCTGAGTTCTTACCCTA
TCTCATCTTGCTAGGCACATCCTTCTGAAACTACTGAGATTCCAACTGTGAAATATCTGTAATGAGTAGC
TGGTGGGAAAAATTTGATGCCTTTTAAAGATGAAATTTGGACAAAGAAAGTCTTTAATGATTAGTATACT
GCGACATACTTAGTACCACATGTCGCTACTTATTCTGTAGACCTGCCTGGTGTACCTTATCGCCTAGAAC
CTTGAAGCCGCTTTGGAAGATGTATCACACGTGTTTTTAGTCACTTAAGTCACTAGTGTTTAAAAAAAAA
AAAAAGGAATTCCACCACACTGGACTAGTGGATCCGAGCTCGGTACCAAGCTTAAGTTTAAACCGCTGAT
CAGCCTCGACTGTGCCTTCTAGTTGCCAGCCATCTGTTGTTTGCCCCTCCCCCGTGCCTTCCTTGACCCT
GGAAGGTGCCACTCCCACTGTCCTTTCCTAATAAAATGAGGAAATTGCATCGCATTGTCTGAGTAGGTGT
CATTCTATTCTGGGGGGTGGGGTGGGGCAGGACAGCAAGGGGGAGGATTGGGAAGACAATAGCAGGCATG
CTGGGGATGCGGTGGGCTCTATGGCTTCTGAGGCGGAAAGAACCAGCTGGGGCTCTAGGGGGTATCCCC
[124 nt withheld, positions 4200-4323]
C
[91 nt withheld, positions 4325-4415]
A
[49 nt withheld, positions 4417-4465]
CCTTTGACGTTGGAGTCCACGTTCTTT
[37 nt withheld, positions 4493-4529]
ACCCTATCTCGGTCTATTCTTTTGATTTATAAGGGATTTTGCCGATTTCGGCCTATTGGTTAAAAAATGA
GCTGATTTAACAAAAATTTAACGCGAATTAATTCTGTGGAATGTGTGTCAGTTAGGGTGTGGAAAGTCCC
CAGGCTCCCCAGCAGGCAGAAGTATGCAAAGCATGCATCTCAATTAGTCAGCAACCAGGTGTGGAAAGTC
CCCAGGCTCCCCAGCAGGCAGAAGTATGCAAAGCATGCATCTCAATTAGTCAGCAACCATAGTCCCGCCC
CTAACTCCGCCCATCCCGCCCCTAACTCCGCCCAGTTCCGCCCATTCTCCGCCCCATGGCTGACTAATTT
TTTTTATTTATGCAGAGGCCGAGGCCGCCTCTGCCTCTGAGCTATTCCAGAAGTAGTGAGGAGGCTTTTT
TGGAGGCCTAGGCTTTTGCAAAAAGCTCCCGGGAGCTTGTATATCCATTTTCGGATCTGATCAAGAGACA
GGATGAGGATCGTTTCGCATGATTGAACAAGATGGATTGCACGCAGGTTCTCCGGCCGCTTGGGTGGAGA
GGCTATTCGGCTATGACTGGGCACAACAGACAATCGGCTGCTCTGATGCCGCCGTGTTCCGGCTGTCAGC
GCAGGGGCGCCCGGTTCTTTTTGTCAAGACCGACCTGTCCGGTGCCCTGAATGAACTGCAGGACGAGGCA
GCGCGGCTATCGTGGCTGGCCACGACGGGCGTTCCTTGCGCAGCTGTGCTCGACGTTGTCACTGAAGCGG
GAAGGGACTGGCTGCTATTGGGCGAAGTGCCGGGGCAGGATCTCCTGTCATCTCACCTTGCTCCTGCCGA
GAAAGTATCCATCATGGCTGATGCAATGCGGCGGCTGCATACGCTTGATCCGGCTACCTGCCCATTCGAC
CACCAAGCGAAACATCGCATCGAGCGAGCACGTACTCGGATGGAAGCCGGTCTTGTCGATCAGGATGATC
TGGACGAAGAGCATCAGGGGCTCGCGCCAGCCGAACTGTTCGCCAGGCTCAAGGCGCGCATGCCCGACGG
CGAGGATCTCGTCGTGACCCATGGCGATGCCTGCTTGCCGAATATCATGGTGGAAAATGGCCGCTTTTCT
GGATTCATCGACTGTGGCCGGCTGGGTGTGGCGGACCGCTATCAGGACATAGCGTTGGCTACCCGTGATA
TTGCTGAAGAGCTTGGCGGCGAATGGGCTGACCGCTTCCTCGTGCTTTACGGTATCGCCGCTCCCGATTC
GCAGCGCATCGCCTTCTATCGCCTTCTTGACGAGTTCTTCTGAGCGGGACTCTGGGGTTCGAAATGACCG
ACCAAGCGACGCCCAACCTGCCATCACGAGATTTCGATTCCACCGCCGCCTTCTATGAAAGGTTGGGCTT
CGGAATCGTTTTCCGGGACGCCGGCTGGATGATCCTCCAGCGCGGGGATCTCATGCTGGAGTTCTTCGCC
CACCCCAACTTGTTTATTGCAGCTTATAATGGTTACAAATAAAGCAATAGCATCACAAATTTCACAAATA
AAGCATTTTTTTCACTGCATTCTAGTTGTGGTTTGTCCAAACTCATCAATGTATCTTATCATGTCTGTAT
ACCGTCGACCTCTAGCTAGAGCTTGGCGTAATCATGGTCATAGCTGTTTCCTGTGTGAAATTGTTATCCG
CTCACAATTCCACACAACATACGAGCCGGAAGCATAAAGTGTAAAGCCTGGGGTGCCTAATGAGTGAGCT
AACTCACATTAATTGCGTTGCGCTCACTGCCCGCTTTCCAGTCGGGAAACCTGTCGTGCCAGCTGCATTA
ATGAATCGGCCAACGCGCGGGGAGAGGCGGTTTGCGTATTGGGCGCTCTTCCGCTTCCTCGCTCACTGAC
TCGCTGCGCTCGGTCGTTCGGCTGCGGCGAGCGGTATCAGCTCACTCAAAGGCGGTAATACGGTTATCCA
CAGAATCAGGGGATAACGCAGGAAAGAACATGTGAGCAAAAGGCCAGCAAAAGGCCAGGAACCGTAAAAA
GGCCGCGTTGCTGGCGTTTTTCCATAGGCTCCGCCCCCCTGACGAGCATCACAAAAATCGACGCTCAAGT
CAGAGGTGGCGAAACCCGACAGGACTATAAAGATACCAGGCGTTTCCCCCTGGAAGCTCCCTCGTGCGCT
CTCCTGTTCCGACCCTGCCGCTTACCGGATACCTGTCCGCCTTTCTCCCTTCGGGAAGCGTGGCGCTTTC
TCATAGCTCACGCTGTAGGTATCTCAGTTCGGTGTAGGTCGTTCGCTCCAAGCTGGGCTGTGTGCACGAA
CCCCCCGTTCAGCCCGACCGCTGCGCCTTATCCGGTAACTATCGTCTTGAGTCCAACCCGGTAAGACACG
ACTTATCGCCACTGGCAGCAGCCACTGGTAACAGGATTAGCAGAGCGAGGTATGTAGGCGGTGCTACAGA
GTTCTTGAAGTGGTGGCCTAACTACGGCTACACTAGAAGAACAGTATTTGGTATCTGCGCTCTGCTGAAG
CCAGTTACCTTCGGAAAAAGAGTTGGTAGCTCTTGATCCGGCAAACAAACCACCGCTGGTAGCGGTGGTT
TTTTTGTTTGCAAGCAGCAGATTACGCGCAGAAAAAAAGGATCTCAAGAAGATCCTTTGATCTTTTCTAC
GGGGTCTGACGCTCAGTGGAACGAAAACTCACGTTAAGGGATTTTGGTCATGAGATTATCAAAAAGGATC
TTCACCTAGATCCTTTTAAATTAAAAATGAAGTTTTAAATCAATCTAAAGTATATATGAGTAAACTTGGT
CTGACAGTTACCAATGCTTAATCAGTGAGGCACCTATCTCAGCGATCTGTCTATTTCGTTCATCCATAGT
TGCCTGACTCCCCGTCGTGTAGATAACTACGATACGGGAGGGCTTACCATCTGGCCCCAGTGCTGCAATG
ATACCGCGAGACCCACGCTCACCGGCTCCAGATTTATCAGCAATAAACCAGCCAGCCGGAAGGGCCGAGC
GCAGAAGTGGTCCTGCAACTTTATCCGCCTCCATCCAGTCTATTAATTGTTGCCGGGAAGCTAGAGTAAG
TAGTTCGCCAGTTAATAGTTTGCGCAACGTTGTTGCCATTGCTACAGGCATCGTGGTGTCACGCTCGTCG
TTTGGTATGGCTTCATTCAGCTCCGGTTCCCAACGATCAAGGCGAGTTACATGATCCCCCATGTTGTGCA
AAAAAGCGGTTAGCTCCTTCGGTCCTCCGATCGTTGTCAGAAGTAAGTTGGCCGCAGTGTTATCACTCAT
GGTTATGGCAGCACTGCATAATTCTCTTACTGTCATGCCATCCGTAAGATGCTTTTCTGTGACTGGTGAG
TACTCAACCAAGTCATTCTGAGAATAGTGTATGCGGCGACCGAGTTGCTCTTGCCCGGCGTCAATACGGG
ATAATACCGCGCCACATAGCAGAACTTTAAAAGTGCTCATCATTGGAAAACGTTCTTCGGGGCGAAAACT
CTCAAGGATCTTACCGCTGTTGAGATCCAGTTCGATGTAACCCACTCGTGCACCCAACTGATCTTCAGCA
TCTTTTACTTTCACCAGCGTTTCTGGGTGAGCAAAAACAGGAAGGCAAAATGCCGCAAAAAAGGGAATAA
GGGCGACACGGAAATGTTGAATACTCATACTCTTCCTTTTTCAATATTATTGAAGCATTTATCAGGGTTA
TTGTCTCATGAGCGGATACATATTTGAATGTATTTAGAAAAATAAACAAATAGGGGTTCCGCGCACATTT
CCCCGAAAAGTGCCACCTGACGTC
Features (pLannotate 1.2.2; 21 found; start..end, strand, type, name):
     28..80      -  misc_feature   bom (fragment): basis of mobility region from pBR322
    235..614     +  enhancer       CMV enhancer: human cytomegalovirus immediate early enhancer
    615..818     +  promoter       CMV promoter: human cytomegalovirus (CMV) immediate early promoter
    814..847     +  LTR            5' LTR (truncated) (fragment): truncated 5' long terminal repeat (LTR) from HIV-1
    863..881     +  promoter       T7 promoter: promoter for bacteriophage T7 RNA polymerase
    982..3309    +  CDS            Nedd4 (fragment): NEDD4_MOUSE - Also known as Kiaa0093, Nedd-4, Nedd4-1, Nedd4a. Experimental evidence at protein level: Swiss-Prot protein existence level 1. E3 ubiquitin-protein ligase which accepts ubiquitin from an E2 ubiquitin-conjugating enzyme in the form of a thioester and then directly transfers the ubiquitin to targeted substrates. Specifically ubiquitinates 'Lys-63' in target proteins (By similarity). Monoubiquitinates IGF1R at multiple sites, thus leading to receptor internalization and degradation in lysosomes. Ubiquitinates FGFR1, leading to receptor internalization and degradation in lysosomes. I
   3842..3858    +  promoter       ARG4 promoter (fragment): S. cerevisiae ARG4
   3930..4154    +  polyA_signal   bGH poly(A) signal: bovine growth hormone polyadenylation signal
   4158..4179    +  promoter       SV40 promoter (fragment): SV40 enhancer and early promoter
   4200..4628    +  rep_origin     f1 ori (sequence partly withheld): f1 bacteriophage origin of replication; arrow indicates direction of (+) strand synthesis
   4642..4971    +  promoter       SV40 promoter: SV40 enhancer and early promoter
   5038..5829    +  CDS            neo: KKA2_KLEPN - Also known as kan, nptII. Experimental evidence at protein level: Swiss-Prot protein existence level 1. Resistance to kanamycin, neomycin, paromomycin, ribostamycin, butirosin and gentamicin B. From Klebsiella pneumoniae.
   5853..6011    +  CDS            ble (fragment): BLE_KLEPN - Experimental evidence at protein level: Swiss-Prot protein existence level 1. Binding protein with a strong affinity to the bleomycin family of antibiotics. Binds to CL990; an antimitotic-antibiotic compound. From Klebsiella pneumoniae.
   6006..6127    +  polyA_signal   SV40 poly(A) signal: SV40 polyadenylation signal
   6200..6216    -  protein_bind   lac operator: The lac repressor binds to the lac operator to inhibit transcription in E. coli. This inhibition can be relieved by adding lactose or isopropyl-β-D-thiogalactopyranoside (IPTG). lac repressor encoded by lacI
   6224..6254    -  promoter       lac promoter: promoter for the E. coli lac operon
   6269..6290    -  protein_bind   CAP binding site: CAP binding activates transcription in the presence of cAMP. E. coli catabolite activator protein
   6303..6395    -  CDS            lacI (fragment): lac repressor; lacI; The lac repressor binds to the lac operator to inhibit transcription in E. coli. This inhibition can be relieved by adding lactose or isopropyl-β-D-thiogalactopyranoside (IPTG).
   6578..7166    -  rep_origin     ori: high-copy-number ColE1/pMB1/pBR322/pUC origin of replication
   7337..8197    -  CDS            AmpR: β-lactamase; bla; confers resistance to ampicillin, carbenicillin, and related antibiotics
   8198..8302    -  promoter       AmpR promoter: bla
