[The description below was written by a language model from this plasmid's Addgene catalogue record and pLannotate feature annotations shown in this document.]
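Description:
pcDNA-HA-Nedd4/2795 is a mammalian expression plasmid built on the Invitrogen pcDNA3.1(-) backbone and carrying mouse Nedd4 (Nedd4-1), a WW domain-containing HECT-type E3 ubiquitin ligase that accepts ubiquitin from an E2 enzyme as a thioester and transfers it to substrates. The coding sequence was inserted between the NotI and EcoRI sites with an HA epitope tag at its N terminus. It differs from the GenBank reference by a D661N substitution. Transcription is driven by the human CMV immediate early enhancer and promoter and terminated by the bovine growth hormone polyadenylation signal. A T7 promoter upstream of the insert would also allow in vitro transcription.

The plasmid is propagated in E. coli through a high-copy ColE1/pUC-type origin with ampicillin selection from β-lactamase, and an f1 origin is present for single-stranded DNA production. For mammalian cells, an SV40 early promoter drives a neomycin phosphotransferase gene followed by an SV40 poly(A) signal, permitting G418 selection of stable transfectants. The catalogue lists the insert as about 2,000 bp, but the sequenced plasmid is 8,333 nt and the annotated Nedd4 match alone spans roughly 2.3 kb, so the insert appears larger than recorded. The HA tag is not annotated in the feature table. Several short fragment hits (HIV-1 LTR, ARG4 promoter, ble, lacI) are probably incidental matches or backbone remnants rather than functional elements. The associated publication concerns WW domain HECT E3s targeting Cbl RING finger E3s for proteasomal degradation, consistent with use of this construct to express detectable, tagged Nedd4 in transfected cells for ubiquitination and protein turnover studies.
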