Addgene plasmid #11426: pcDNA-HA-Nedd4/2795
Depositing lab: Allan Weissman. Publication: WW domain HECT E3s target Cbl RING finger E3s for proteasomal degradation. Magnifico A, Ettenberg S, Yang C, Mariano J, Tiwari S, Fang S, Lipkowitz S, Weissman AM. J Biol Chem. 2003 Oct 31. 278(44):43169-77. 10.1074/jbc.M308009200 PubMed 12907674.
Backbone
  Vector backbone: pcDNA3.1(-)
  Backbone manufacturer: Invitrogen
  Backbone size w/o insert (bp): 5400
  Vector type: Mammalian Expression
  Selectable markers: Neomycin (select with G418)
Growth in bacteria
  Bacterial resistance: Ampicillin, 100 μg/mL
  Growth temperature: 37°C
  Growth strain: DH5alpha
  Copy number: Unknown
Gene/Insert
  Gene/Insert name: Nedd4-1 (alt name: Nedd4)
  Species: M. musculus (mouse)
  Insert size (bp): 2000
  Mutation: D661N compared to GenBank reference sequence U96635
  GenBank ID: U96635
  Entrez Gene: Nedd4 (a.k.a. E430025J12Rik, EG639396, Gm7265, KIAA0093, Nedd4-1, Nedd4a)
  Promoter: CMV
  Tag / fusion protein: HA (N terminal on insert)
  Cloning method: Restriction Enzyme; 5′ cloning site Not I (not destroyed); 3′ cloning site EcoR I (unknown if destroyed)
  Sequencing primers: 5′ CMV-F; 3′ BGH-rev
Terms and licenses: Academic/Nonprofit Terms; Industry Terms: Not Available to Industry
How to cite: pcDNA-HA-Nedd4/2795 was a gift from Allan Weissman (Addgene plasmid # 11426 ; http://n2t.net/addgene:11426 ; RRID:Addgene_11426)
