>Addgene plasmid #11426 | pcDNA-HA-Nedd4/2795 | addgene partial sequence | sequence record 18281 | T7 5'-TAATACGACTCACTATAGGG-3'
ACTCGAGCGGCCGCGCCCCATGGCCTACCCATACGACGTCCCAGACTACGCTGAGCTCGGGAGTGGAATC
CTTACCAGCGTGCAGACAAAAACTATCAAAAAGTCTTTGAATCCAAAATGGAATGAAGAAATACTGTTCA
GGGTCCTTCCACAGCGACACCGCATTCTTTTCGAAGTGTTTGATGAAAATCGTTTGACAAGAGATGATTT
CCTAGGTCAAGTGGATGTCCCTCTCTATCCTTTACCGACTGAAAACCCAAGAATGGAGAGACCATATACA
TTTAAGGATTTTGTTCTTCATCCAAGAAGTCACAAATCAAGAGTTAAAGGTTATCTGAGATTAAAAATGA
CTTATTTACCTAAAAATGGCTCAGAAGATGAAAATGCAGACCAGGCTGAGGAGTTAGAGCCTGGCTGGGT
TGTTTTGGACCAACCAGATGCTGCCACTCATTTGCCGCATCCACCAGAACCCTCTCCCCTACCTCCAGGA
TGGGAAGAGAGGCAGGATGTCCTTGGAAGGACCTACTACGTAAACCATGAATCTAGAAGAACACAGTGGA
AAAGGCCAAGCCCTGACGATGACCTCACGGATGAAGACAATGATGATATGCAGCTGCAAGCGCAGCGAGC
ATTCACCACCAGGCGGCAGATATCGGAGGATGTGGATGGCCCTGACAACCGGGAGTCCCCTGAGAATTGG
GAAATCGTACGAGAAGATGAAAACACCGAGTATAGTGGTCAGGCTGTCCAGTCACCTCCATCGGGTCACA
TTGATGTGCAGACTCACCTTGCAGAAGAGTTTAATACCAGACTTGCCGTGTGTGGAAATCCAGCCACCAG
CCAGCCGGTTACCAGCTCAAATCATTCCAGCAGAGGAGGCAGCTTGCAGACCTGTATCTTTGAGGAACAG
CCTACACTTCCTGTGCTTTTGCCTACTCATCTGGATGC
