>Addgene plasmid #11426 | pcDNA-HA-Nedd4/2795 | addgene partial sequence | sequence record 77753 | CMV-F 5'-CGCAAATGGGCGGTAGGCGTG-3'
CGAAATTAATACGACTCACTATAGGGAGACCCAAGCTGGCTAGCGTTTAAACGGGCCCTCTAGACTCGAG
CGGCCGCGCCACCATGGCCTACCCATACGACGTCCCAGACTACGCTGAGCTCGGGAGTGGAATCCTTACC
AGCGTGCAGACAAAAACTATCAAAAAGTCTTTGAATCCAAAATGGAATGAAGAAATACTGTTCAGGGTCC
TTCCACAGCGACACCGCATTCTTTTCGAAGTGTTTGATGAAAATCGTTTGACAAGAGATGATTTCCTAGG
TCAAGTGGATGTCCCTCTCTATCCTTTACCGACTGAAAACCCAAGAATGGAGAGACCATATACATTTAAG
GATTTTGTTCTTCATCCAAGAAGTCACAAATCAAGAGTTAAAGGTTATCTGAGATTAAAAATGACTTATT
TACCTAAAAATGGCTCAGAAGATGAAAATGCAGACCAGGCTGAGGAGTTAGAGCCTGGCTGGGTTGTTTT
GGACCAACCAGATGCTGCCACTCATTTGCCGCATCCACCAGAACCCTCTCCCCTACCTCCAGGATGGGAA
GAGAGGCAGGATGTCCTTGGAAGGACCTACTACGTAAACCATGAATCTAGAAGAACACAGTGGAAAAGGC
CAAGCCCTGACGATGACCTCACGGATGAAGACAATGATGATATGCAGCTGCAAGCGCAGCGAGCATTCAC
CACCAGGCGGCAGATATCGGAGGATGTGGATGGCCCTGACAACCGGGAGTCCCCTGAGAATTGGGAAATC
GTACGAGAAGATGAAAACACCGAGTATAGTGGTCAGGCTGTCCAGTCACCTCCATCGGGTCACATTGATG
TGCAGACTCACCTTGCAGAAGAGTTTAATACCAGACTTGCCGTGTGTGGAAATCCAGCCACCAGCCAGCC
GG
