>Addgene plasmid #11426 | pcDNA-HA-Nedd4/2795 | addgene partial sequence | sequence record 77757 | BGH-rev 5'-TAGAAGGCACAGTCGAGG-3'
GTCCAGTGTGGTGGAATTTCCTTTTTTTTTTTTTTAAACACTAGTGACTTAAGTGACTAAAAACACGTGT
GATACATCTTCCAAAGCGGCTTCAAGGTTCTAGGCGATAAGGTACACCAGGCAGGTCTACAGAATAAGTA
GCGACATGTGGTACTAAGTATGTCGCAGTATACTAATCATTAAAGACTTTCTTTGTCCAAATTTCATCTT
TAAAAGGCATCAAATTTTTCCCACCAGCTACTCATTACAGATATTTCACAGTTGGAATCTCAGTAGTTTC
AGAAGGATGTGCCTAGCAAGATGAGATAGGGTAAGAACTCAGGCGTACAGGACTCACATCCTGCCGTACA
CATGAACCCCAACAACTGGACAAAGTAACTGGACAAGTGAACAGGTCAGCATGGTGGTGGCTAAATCATG
GATAAACTGTCCTCTGGTCTCGGTGGGAAGAGCCAGTGACCATCTTTTAGAAACTATCTGGAAAATGTTA
AAATGTGATTTTGTTTTTGCTTTTGCTTAGAAACTATGGTGTACAAGACACCACAGCTTGTTTTTTTTTG
TAATCTAATCAACGCCATCAAAGCCCTGTGTGTTCTCAATTGCCATCTGAAGTTTATCCCAGAGTTCGTC
AAAGGATTCGTAGGGTGGCAGGTCCAGGCGATTGAAGCAGGTGTGTGCTCTTGGCAGCTTATCAGGGGTG
CCCCATTGTTCCACTGTGAAGGATTGTGGTCCATTCGAGCCATAGAGTTCAGCAAACCCATTCATCGGCA
CACGGGATGTGCCAGTGACAAACTGAAGTAAGCGTATTCTTTTTTCCGAATCCATCATCCAAACAGCCTT
CCAGAACCAGTGGATGACCTGGTGGTTCATGCTGTAGCCATTTTTGTATTTTGTGTGTTCCCGCCAGTCG
T
